>Addgene plasmid #238666 | CCNE1-NanoLuc Vector | addgene full sequence | sequence record 481962 | Addgene NGS Result
AAGACGCGTGACGTCGGCAGTGAAAAAAATGCTTTATTTGTGAAATTTGTGATGCTATTGCTTTATTTGT
AACCATTATAAGCTGCAATAAACAAGTTAACAACAACAATTGCATTCATTTTATGTTTCAGGTTCAGGGG
GAGGTGTGGGAGGTTTTTTAAAGCAAGTAAAACCTCTACAAATGTGGTATGGCTGATTATGATCCGCGGC
CGCAATACGTCGACGTTATCAGCTGACTTCGTACGAGAGCCTAGGTGTTTCTAGAGTCGCGGCCTTACGC
CAGAATGCGTTCGCACAGCCGCCAGCCGGTCACTCCGTTGATGGTTACTCGGAACAGCAGGGAGCCGTCG
GGGTTGATCAGGCGCTCGTCGATAATTTTGTTGCCGTTCCACAGGGTCCCTGTTACAGTGATCTTTTTGC
CGTCGAACACGGCGATGCCTTCATACGGCCGTCCGAAATAGTCGATCATGTTCGGCGTAACCCCGTCGAT
TACCAGTGTGCCATAGTGCAGGATCACCTTAAAGTGATGATCATCCACAGGGTACACCACCTTAAAAATT
TTTTCGATCTGGCCCATTTGGTCGCCGCTCAGACCTTCATACGGGATGATGACATGGATGTCGATCTTCA
GCCCATTTTCACCGCTCAGGACAATCCTTTGGATCGGAGTTACGGACACCCCGAGATTCTGAAACAAACT
GGACACACCTCCCTGTTCAAGGACTTGGTCCAGGTTGTAGCCGGCTGTCTGTCGCCAGTCCCCAACGAAA
TCTTCGAGTGTGAAGACGCCGCTCGAGCCGAGAGAAACCGCCATTTCCGGCCCGCTGCTCTGCTTCTTAC
CGCTCTGTGGCGGGGTGAGGAGCCCACTGGGGAGAGGAGAAGCCCTATTTTGTTCAGACAACATGGCTTT
CTTTGCTCGGGCTTTGTCCAGCAAATCCAAGCTGTCTCTGTGGGTCTGTATGTTGTGTGCATCTTCATCA
GCGACGCCCCTGAAGTGCTTCAGTTTTGAGCTCCCCGTCTCCCTTATAACCATGGCAAATGGAACCATCC
ACTTGACACAGTTCTCTATGTCGCACCACTGATACCCTGAAACCTTTTGCATCAATTCAGATGACGAGAA
ATGATACAAGGCCGAAGCAGCAAGTATACCATAAGGAAATTCAAGGCAGTCAACATCCAGGACACAGAGA
TCCAACAGCTCTGCAATCTGTATAAAGATTTGCTGGGGATACTGCGGCAGTAGCACTTCATGTAAGTCAT
TTAGATATGCAACCTGCATGTATACATTCAGCCAGGACACAATAGTCAGGGGACTTAAACGCCACTTAAG
GGCCTTCATAATCATTAATTCCATGGTGAGAATTTCATCTCCTGAACAAGCTCCATCTGTCACATACGCA
AACTGGTGCAACTTTGGAGGATAGATTTCCTCAAGTTTGGCTGCAATAAATAAAGATGAAATCCCAATAA
GCTGTAAAAGAGTTTTTACAACATTTTCTTGTGTCGCCATATACCGGTCAAAGAAATCTTGTGCCAAGTA
AAAGGTCTCCCTGTGAAGTTTATAGACTTCACACACCTCCATTAACCAATCCAGAAGAATTGCTCGCATT
TTTGGCTGCAGAAGAGGGTGTTGCTCAAGAAAGTGCTGATCCCTTAAGTATGTCTTTTCCTTGTTTAACA
TGATTTTCCAGACTTCCTCTCTATTTGCCCAGCTCAGTACAGGCAGCGGGGAGCCTCTGGATGGTGCAAT
AATCCGAGGCTTGCACGTTGAGTTTGGGTAAACCCGGTCATCATCTTCTTTGTCAGGTGTGGGGATCAGG
GAGCAGGGGTCTGCACAGACTGCATTATTGTCCCAAGGCTGGCTCCCACACTGGTCCCTCGCCGTCCTGT
CGATTTTGGCCATTTCTTCATCTGGATCCTGCAAAAAAACGGTCACGTTTGCCTTCCTCTTCCTGGAGCG
AGCCGAGAACTCCGCGCCGCCGTCCTCCTTCATGGTGTCCCGCTCCTTCGCATCCCGCTCCCTGCGCTCC
CTCGGCATGGCGATCGCTAGCTGCAAAAAGAACAAGTAGCTTGTATTCTATAGTGTCACCTAAATGGGCG
ATCTGACGGTTCACTAAACCAGCTCTGCTTATATAGGCCTCCCTGGCGCGCCACTAGTTATTAATAGTAA
TCAATTACGGGGTCATTAGTTCATAGCCCATATATGGAGTTCCGCGTTACATAACTTACGGTAAATGGCC
CGCCTGGCTGACCGCCCAACGACCCCCGCCCATTGACGTCAATAATGACGTATGTTCCCATAGTAACGCC
AATAGGGACTTTCCATTGACGTCAATGGGTGGAGTATTTACGGTAAACTGCCCACTTGGCAGTACATCAA
GTGTATCATATGCCAAGTCCGCCCCCTATTGACGTCAATGACGGTAAATGGCCCGCCTGGCATTATGCCC
AGTACATGACCTTACGGGACTTTCCTACTTGGCAGTACATCTACGTATTAGTCATCGCTATTACCATGGT
GATGCGGTTTTGGCAGTACACCAATGGGCGTGGATAGCGGTTTGACTCACGGGGATTTCCAAGTCTCCAC
CCCATTGACGTCAATGGGAGTTTGTTTTGGCACCAAAATCAACGGGACTTTCCAAAATGTCGTAATAACC
CCGCCCCGTTGACGCAAATGGGCGGTAGGCGTGTACGGTGGGAGGTCAAATCGAATTCTAATACTGTTGA
CAATTAATCATCGGCATAGTATATCGGCATAGTATAATACGACAAGGTGAGGAACTAAACCCAGGAGGCA
GATCATGATTGAACAAGATGGATTGCACGCAGGTTCTCCGGCCGCTTGGGTGGAGAGGCTATTCGGCTAT
GACTGGGCACAACAGACAATCGGCTGCTCTGATGCCGCCGTGTTCCGGCTGTCAGCGCAGGGGCGCCCGG
TTCTTTTTGTCAAGACCGACCTGTCCGGTGCCCTGAATGAACTGCAGGACGAGGCAGCGCGGCTATCGTG
GCTGGCCACGACGGGCGTTCCTTGCGCAGCTGTGCTCGACGTTGTCACTGAAGCGGGAAGGGACTGGCTG
CTATTGGGCGAAGTGCCGGGGCAGGATCTCCTGTCATCTCACCTTGCTCCTGCCGAGAAAGTATCCATCA
TGGCTGATGCAATGCGGCGGCTGCATACGCTTGATCCGGCTACCTGCCCATTCGACCACCAAGCGAAACA
TCGCATCGAGCGAGCACGTACTCGGATGGAAGCCGGTCTTGTCGATCAGGATGATCTGGACGAAGAGCAT
CAGGGGCTCGCGCCAGCCGAACTGTTCGCCAGGCTCAAGGCGCGCATGCCCGACGGCGAGGATCTCGTCG
TGACCCATGGCGATGCCTGCTTGCCGAATATCATGGTGGAAAATGGCCGCTTTTCTGGATTCATCGACTG
TGGCCGGCTGGGTGTGGCGGACCGCTATCAGGACATAGCGTTGGCTACCCGTGATATTGCTGAAGAGCTT
GGCGGCGAATGGGCTGACCGCTTCCTCGTGCTTTACGGTATCGCCGCTCCCGATTCGCAGCGCATCGCCT
TCTATCGCCTTCTTGACGAGTTCTTCTGATTCGAAATGACCGACCAAGCGACGCCCAACCGGTATCAGCT
CACTCAAAGGCGGTAATACGGTTATCCACAGAATCAGGGGATAACGCAGGAAAGAACATGTGAGCAAAAG
GCCAGCAAAAGGCCAGGAACCGTAAAAAGGCCGCGTTGCTGGCGTTTTTCCATAGGCTCCGCCCCCCTGA
CGAGCATCACAAAAATCGACGCTCAAGTCAGAGGTGGCGAAACCCGACAGGACTATAAAGATACCAGGCG
TTTCCCCCTGGAAGCTCCCTCGTGCGCTCTCCTGTTCCGACCCTGCCGCTTACCGGATACCTGTCCGCCT
TTCTCCCTTCGGGAAGCGTGGCGCTTTCTCATAGCTCACGCTGTAGGTATCTCAGTTCGGTGTAGGTCGT
TCGCTCCAAGCTGGGCTGTGTGCACGAACCCCCCGTTCAGCCCGACCGCTGCGCCTTATCCGGTAACTAT
CGTCTTGAGTCCAACCCGGTAAGACACGACTTATCGCCACTGGCAGCAGCCACTGGTAACAGGATTAGCA
GAGCGAGGTATGTAGGCGGTGCTACAGAGTTCTTGAAGTGGTGGCCTAACTACGGCTACACTAGAAGGAC
AGTATTTGGTATCTGCGCTCTGCTGAAGCCAGTTACCTTCGGAAAAAGAGTTGGTAGCTCTTGATCCGGC
AAACAAACCACCGCTGGTAGCGGTGGTTTTTTTGTTTGCAAGCAGCAGATTACGCGCAGAAAAAAAGGAT
TTCAAGAAGATCCTTTGATCTTTTCTACGGGGTCTGACGCTCAGTGGAACGAAAACTCACGTTAAGGGAT
TTTGGTCATGAGATTATCAAAAAGGATCTTCACCTAGATCCTTTTATAGTCCGGAATCGTCACACAAAAA
ACCAACACACAGATGTAATGAAAATAAAGATATTTTATTGCGGCCATCGTGATGGCTAGAGTCTAAACTC
GACCTACCTCCTTAGCGCGCGGTCGTGTACTGGGCCGGCGGTTGCCGCTGTCGGCCAGCACCTCGACGCA
GCCGTCGGTCCATACGGCTGCGCTCCGGCGAGCGATTTGTGTGCGACCGACGGTGCCGGCCCCGCTGCGG
ACGATGGCATCGCAGCGGCCTTGAGCCCAGGCAGCATCGTCGAAGTTGCCGTCCACGAGGCTCTGGTAGA
GCTGATCCAGGCCGATGCGCAGCATGTAGGCTCGCAGACGAGGGCTGCCGGCCAGCTCGGGATGCCGGCG
CTCGAAGTAGCGAGTCTGCTGCTCCATGCAAGCCAGCCAGGGCCGCCAGAAGAAGATGTTGGCCACCTCG
TACTGACTGTCCCCGAACATAGCTTCGGACCAGTCGATTACGGCGGTGATGCGGCCGTTGTCGGTCAGGA
CGTTGTTGCTGCCGAAGTCGGCATGGACGAGGTGGCGCACCTCGGGACAGTCTTCGGCCCACAGCATCAG
TTCGTCCAGGGCTTGAGCTACGCTGGCGGACACGGTGTCGTCCATCACGGTCTGCCAGTGGTAGACATGG
GGATCAGCAATGGCGCAAATGAAATCCCGCCAGGTTGTGTACTGGCCGATGCCTTGGGGCCCGAATGGGC
CGAAGCCGCTGGTTTGACTGAGGTCGGCGGCGGCAATAGCATCCATAGCTTCGGCGACAGGCTGTAACAC
AGCAGGCAGCTCTGTTTCGGGGAGGTCTTGGAGAGTAACGCCTTGGGCGCGTCTACTGATGCAGTATGTC
AGGCTCTCGCTGAACTCGCCGATGTCCAACACTTCGGGGATGGGTAGTGCAGCGCTGGCGAAGTGGCGGT
ACACGTAGCGGTCTTTGTAGAAGCCATCAGCGCAGCTATTCACCCGCAGTACATAGCCGCGTCCGCCGAC
ATCGAAGCTGAAGGCTCGGCTCTCTTCGCCCTCCGACAACTGCATCAGGTCGCTCACACTGTCGAACTTC
TCGATGAGAAATTTTTCAACGCTGGTAGCGGTGAGTTCGGGCTTCTTCATGGTGGCGCTAGTGTCAGAAG
AATCGAGCTTTTTGCAAAAGCCTAGGCCTCCAAAAAAGCCTCCTCACTACTTCTGGAATAGCTCAGAGGC
CGAGGCGGCCTCGGCCTCTGCATAAATAAAAAAAATTAGTCAGCCATGGGGCGGAGAATGGGCGGAACTG
GGCGGAGTTAGGGGCGGGATGGGCGGAGTTAGGGGCGGGACTATGGTTGCTGACTAATTGAGATGCATGC
TTTGCATACTTCTGCCTGCTGGGGAGCCTGGGGACTTTCCACACCTGGTTGCTGACTAATTGAGATGCAT
GCTTTGCATACTTCTGCCTGCTGGGGAGCCTGGGGACTTTCCACACCCTAACTGACACACATTCCACAGC
TGGTTCTTTCCGCCTCAGAAGGTACCTAACCAAGTTCCTCTTTCAGAGGTTATTTCAGGCCATGGTGCTG
CGC
Features (pLannotate 1.2.2; 14 found; start..end, strand, type, name):
     17..98      -  polyA_signal   SV40 poly(A) signal: SV40 polyadenylation signal
    121..204     -  CDS            large T antigen (fragment): large T antigen from SV40 (simian virus 40)
    275..787     -  CDS            Nluc: NanoLuc® luciferase human codon-optimized
    809..2038    -  CDS            CCNE1: CCNE1_HUMAN - Also known as CCNE. Experimental evidence at protein level: Swiss-Prot protein existence level 1. Essential for the control of the cell cycle at the G1/S (start) transition. From Homo sapiens (Human).
   2077..2095    -  promoter       SP6 promoter: promoter for bacteriophage SP6 RNA polymerase
   2121..2143    -  promoter       minimal CMV promoter (fragment): human cytomegalovirus (CMV) immediate early promoter
   2153..2518    +  enhancer       CMV enhancer: human cytomegalovirus immediate early enhancer
   2520..2707    +  promoter       CMV promoter (fragment): human cytomegalovirus (CMV) immediate early promoter
   2726..2773    +  promoter       EM7 promoter: synthetic bacterial promoter&nbsp
   2805..3596    +  CDS            neo: KKA2_KLEPN - Also known as kan, nptII. Experimental evidence at protein level: Swiss-Prot protein existence level 1. Resistance to kanamycin, neomycin, paromomycin, ribostamycin, butirosin and gentamicin B. From Klebsiella pneumoniae.
   3757..4345    -  rep_origin     ori: high-copy-number ColE1/pMB1/pBR322/pUC origin of replication
   4471..4519    -  polyA_signal   poly(A) signal: synthetic polyadenylation signal
   4558..5580    -  CDS            hph: KHYB_ECOLX - Experimental evidence at protein level: Swiss-Prot protein existence level 1. The aminoglycoside phosphotransferases achieve inactivation of their antibiotic substrates by phosphorylation. Only phosphorylates hygromycin and closely related compounds such as demethyl analogs and destomycin. From Escherichia coli.
   5611..5968    -  promoter       SV40 promoter: SV40 enhancer and early promoter
