[The description below was written by a language model from this plasmid's Addgene catalogue record and pLannotate feature annotations shown in this document.]
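Description:
CCNE1-NanoLuc Vector is a mammalian expression plasmid from which human cyclin E1 (CCNE1), a regulator of the G1/S cell-cycle transition, is produced as a fusion to NanoLuc luciferase. The catalogue lists the backbone as pFC32K Nluc CMV-neo Flexi Vector, a design that places the NanoLuc tag at the C terminus of the inserted open reading frame. The feature table agrees with this: on the reverse strand of the 6,023-nt sequence, the unmutated CCNE1 coding sequence lies directly upstream of the human codon-optimized Nluc coding sequence. These are followed by a short SV40 large T antigen fragment and the SV40 polyadenylation signal. An SP6 promoter sits just upstream of CCNE1 and could support in vitro transcription.

The record states that expression is driven by a CMV promoter. The annotation, however, is unusual. Only a short minimal CMV fragment is oriented with the fusion gene, whereas the CMV enhancer and a larger CMV promoter fragment are annotated on the opposite strand. There they point toward an EM7 bacterial promoter and the neo (nptII) gene. This layout may reflect a divergent arrangement around a shared enhancer, but the record does not explain it.

The plasmid is propagated in E. coli through a high-copy ColE1/pUC-type origin, with kanamycin selection provided by EM7-driven neo. For mammalian cells the catalogue lists hygromycin as the selectable marker, matching an hph cassette under the SV40 enhancer/early promoter with a synthetic poly(A) signal. This differs from what the "CMV-neo" backbone name alone would suggest.

The stated purpose is simply to express the CCNE1-NanoLuc fusion in mammalian cells. The NanoLuc tag gives the protein a luminescent readout, but the record does not name a specific assay.
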