Addgene plasmid #238666: CCNE1-NanoLuc Vector
Purpose: Express CCNE1-NanoLuc Fusion Protein in Mammalian Cells under a CMV promoter
Depositing lab: Promega Corporation.
Backbone
  Vector backbone: pFC32K Nluc CMV-neo Flexi(R) Vector
  Vector type: Mammalian Expression
  Selectable markers: Hygromycin
Growth in bacteria
  Bacterial resistance: Kanamycin, 50 μg/mL
  Growth temperature: 37°C
  Growth strain: DH5alpha
  Copy number: High Copy
Gene/Insert
  Gene/Insert name: CCNE1
  Species: H. sapiens (human)
  Mutation: None
  Entrez Gene: CCNE1 (a.k.a. CCNE, pCCNE1)
  Promoter: CMV
  Tag / fusion protein: NanoLuc (R) (C terminal on backbone)
  Cloning method: Other
Terms and licenses: Academic/Nonprofit Terms; Industry Terms
How to cite: CCNE1-NanoLuc Vector was a gift from Promega Corporation (Addgene plasmid # 238666 ; http://n2t.net/addgene:238666 ; RRID:Addgene_238666)
